>Addgene plasmid #242602 | pTol2-Fli1-zFUCCI-IRES-mTagBFP2 (JDW 1517) | addgene full sequence | sequence record 495454 | Addgene NGS Result
CCACCTAAATTGTAAGCGTTAATATTTTGTTAAAATTCGCGTTAAATTTTTGTTAAATCAGCTCATTTTT
TAACCAATAGGCCGAAATCGGCAAAATCCCTTATAAATCAAAAGAATAGACCGAGATAGGGT
[37 nt withheld, positions 133-169]
AAAGAACGTGGACTCCAACGTCAAAGG
[32 nt withheld, positions 197-228]
GCTGGCTAAGAACTCATCAGCCTCCCCGGTCCATCTACCCACGTACCAATGCACCAATTGGCCACAATGA
CGGCTACTACATGGTGCCATTCCTTCCTCTTTATAGGAATGGAGACTACCTCCTGTCCAACAATGCTCTT
GGATACGAGTACGCCTACCTGTTGGACCCAGGTCATTGCACAACACCAGAAATGCCCTCTGATCTGCAAA
AGACGTGAATATCTGTTCAGACACCCATATCCACTCTGTTCCACACAGGTCAGAGGTTTGTCCAGGAGTT
CTTGACAGAGGTGTAAAAAGTACTCAAAAATTTTACTCAAGTGAAAGTACAAGTACTTAGGGAAAATTTT
ACTCAATTAAAAGTAAAAGTATCTGGCTAGAATCTTACTTGAGTAAAAGTAAAAAAGTACTCCATTAAAA
TTGTACTTGAGTATTAAGGAAGTAAAAGTAAAAGCAAGAAAGAAAACTAGAGATTCTTGTTTAAGCTTTT
AATCTCAAAAAACATTAAATGAAATGCATACAAGGTTTTATCCTGCTTTAGAACTGTTTGTATTTAATTA
TCAAACTATAAGACAGACAATCTAATGCCAGTACACGCTACTCAAAGTTGTAAAACCTCAGATTTAACTT
CAGTAGAAGCTGATTCTCAAAATTGTTAGTGTCAAGCCTAGCTCTTTTGGGGCTGAAAAGCAATCCTGCA
GTGCTGAAAAGCCTCTCACAGGCAGCCGATGCGGGAAGAGGTGTATTAGTCTTGATAGAGAGGCTGCAAA
TAGCAGGAAACGTGAGCAGAGACTCCCTGGTGTCTGAAACACAGGCCAGATGGGCCCTCGAGCAGGAAAC
AGCTATGACCATGATTACGCCAAGCTATCAACTTTGTATAGAAAAGTTGGATCTCATCTTGACCCATAAA
CATACACTAAAACCCAACAGTCAACTTTATCAAATGAAATGAGTGTAATTAACTCAAAATTTACTGAATG
TTGATTCTACTCATTCGAAAAGAGTTTTAAACTCAGTGTTGAAGGTAGTGAGTTCATTAAATACCTCATT
ACTTCAACTTAACTGGAGTAAGTTCATGGTACTCACATAGATTAGTTTAGCTCAAATGGTTTGTAGCAGT
CGGTTCCCTCAAGCAGTTTGAGTTGCCTTAACTTTTTGGGTTTTACAGTACTCAGTTGGTTTGAGTTCAC
TTCACTTATTGGGTTCAACATGTGCTCAAATTGCATCGTTTAATCAAATAGATTAAGTTCACAGTACTCA
TTAGGATTAGTTTTTGAACTTAAATGGTTTGTTGCAGTCGGTTTCCTCAAACGGTTTGAGTTTCCATAAC
TTTATGGGTTTTTCAGTGTAGTAAACATATGCATCCACAGATTATAATAGTAACCTGCATGTTTTTTCCT
TCACAATTTGACACAGATACCTCACATGATTGACTTTTAACTGTACACTTTAGTCGACAATGAGAAGGGT
GTCTCAATCTATGGGTATTTCCTGTTCCACACAATCTGGTTTCCTGTCAGGTTTCCTTTTCCTCCTGAAA
CAAAAGACAGGAATGCCCTCTGTATAAAATAGCACAGCGCTTTTAATGGGTCTCTGTACATCCCGACCTC
ATGACGCATCTTCTGCGGGACAGCCAATCACGATCAAGTTGGCTTATGAAAACAGTTTTTTGTCCCCCTG
TTAAGTTAAAAGCACGGTAGCATACATGCATTATTCATCATGCAGCATATTCAGCAGTACAAAGATGAGC
TCTTGACACACCTCAGCGTAAAATCTCTATTCCAGCGTAATCCTGCGGTTCTGGATGGTTTAAGCGAGCC
TTGCAGACACGGCCAATTTATAGCCATGTTGAAAATAGCAGCTTTGTGAGCATTTCGACCTCAATGTACC
AAGAATGCGTGCTCGGTAACTGAAAAAGAGGGGGTGGAGATTTTGGATTTAGAGATGGAATCACATGCAC
GCTGTATATGCTATATAAAAATAGCAGGCATTTAATGCATGCAAAATATGTTTCGACACTAAACACTACA
AGTCGGAAATATATCTATTTTTCTTTTTTTAACGAAATGAGACATTTAATGCACAGTAAATGTAGTCTAA
CACGCACAATATTCCTATTATTGTCCATGAAAAATGTGAGGTCATATGCTACTGATTTAAAGAAATGTTG
AACAGCACAGCACACAAGAGGTATCAGCCTCTCTATATGGTCCATACAGCACCAGGCTCGCTGCGTTCAT
GTGCATTCAGAGGCGCGCACACGTGTGGAGCAGACAGACTCGACGCAGCGGGCTTTGCTTTTTATTCATG
GAAGCCCATTTTAGAAGAAGCTCGGGCAGACTCGTCACATTCTTCACTTCACCATAGGTAGATCAAATCA
AAGTTATTGGATATAACGGAACAATATTCATCATATTATGAGATTATTATTAGACCGAGTGCATTAGACA
TATTTGTATTCGATCGTTGAAAAAGTATATATTTTATTTTAGCCTTAAACTATGGTTAGCCTATATTAAT
CAGCATAATCTGTTATTTCAGACGTTGTATTAATGATTATTTCTAGCACAGCTTTGATGCATCAATGCAA
TGTTTCTACAAACCCGCCTTGTTTAATGTCGGAAAAAAAGCGCAACAAATGTAAAGAGTTGGCAGGCATT
CTGTAAATATTTCCAGGCAAAAACATGCACAAAGGAAAGAAACACCATTGTTTTGGTGTCTTATCTTCGC
TGGACAAATATCCTGCTTTGGGTGCCGTAATGAAGGCAGGGCCAGTGACACACACACATACACACACACA
CATACACGCATACACGGCTTCCTTCTCAAGCGCAGTGACTTCACTTCCCAAATTTAGAGGAAAAAAAACC
ATCCGGCGAAACTGTCTCTGTCTCTCCGCCACATATCGGGGGCTGGAATTAATTCAGACGCGCAAGTTTG
TACAAAAAAGCAGGCTACTGTCAAGCTTCAGTCAGGATCCGGTATGGACTACAAAGACCATGACGGTGAT
TATAAAGATCATGACATCGACTACAAGGATGACGATGACAAGCTCAGATCCACCATGGTGAGCAAGGGCG
AGGAGCTGTTCACCGGGGTGGTGCCCATCCTGGTCGAGCTGGACGGCGACGTAAACGGCCACAAGTTCAG
CGTGTCCGGCGAGGGCGAGGGCGATGCCACCTACGGCAAGCTGACCCTGAAGTTCATCTGCACCACCGGC
AAGCTGCCCGTGCCCTGGCCCACCCTCGTGACCACCCTGACCTGGGGCGTGCAGTGCTTCGCCCGCTACC
CCGACCACATGAAGCAGCACGACTTCTTCAAGTCCGCCATGCCCGAAGGCTACGTCCAGGAGCGCACCAT
CTTCTTCAAGGACGACGGCAACTACAAGACCCGCGCCGAGGTGAAGTTCGAGGGCGACACCCTGGTGAAC
CGCATCGAGCTGAAGGGCATCGACTTCAAGGAGGACGGCAACATCCTGGGGCACAAGCTGGAGTACAACG
CCATCAGCGACAACGTCTATATCACCGCCGACAAGCAGAAGAACGGCATCAAGGCCAACTTCAAGATCCG
CCACAACATCGAGGACGGCAGCGTGCAGCTCGCCGACCACTACCAGCAGAACACCCCCATCGGCGACGGC
CCCGTGCTGCTGCCCGACAACCACTACCTGAGCACCCAGTCCAAGCTGTCGAAAGATCCCAACGAAAAGA
GAGACCACATGGTCCTTCTTGAGTTTGTAACAGCTGCTGGGATTACACATGGCATGGATGAACTATACAA
AGGATATCCATCACACTGGCGGCCGCTCGAGATGAGTTCCATCAGAAGACCAAAGAATGCAGAAAACCCG
TCTGAAAACATCAAGAAATTCCTGGTAGCGCCAACATCTGGAGCAGGAATGGGGAGGAGGACGCTTCAGG
TGCTTCAGCCCTCTGCTGTAAACAAAAACCTTGGTCGTATAATTGAGAATGGTAAAGCAGTGGCCAAAAG
GAAGATGTGGAGCGCCGAGCAAGTTAAGGGTTCAAAGAGAGTCAAAGCAGAGGTGGCTGTCAAATCCACA
AATGCAGAAAATGAAAACCAGCCTGAGGGGGTCACACAAGAGGCCTATGAGGGATCTGGAGCCACGAACT
TCTCTCTGTTAAAGCAAGCAGGAGACGTGGAAGAAAACCCCGGTCCTATGGTGAGCAAGGGCGAGGAGGA
TAACATGGCCATCATCAAGGAGTTCATGCGCTTCAAGGTGCACATGGAGGGCTCCGTGAACGGCCACGAG
TTCGAGATCGAGGGCGAGGGCGAGGGCCGCCCCTACGAGGGCACCCAGACCGCCAAGCTGAAGGTGACCA
AGGGTGGCCCCCTGCCCTTCGCCTGGGACATCCTGTCCCCTCAGTTCATGTACGGCTCCAAGGCCTACGT
GAAGCACCCCGCCGACATCCCCGACTACTTGAAGCTGTCCTTCCCCGAGGGCTTCAAGTGGGAGCGCGTG
ATGAACTTCGAGGACGGCGGCGTGGTGACCGTGACCCAGGACTCCTCCCTGCAGGACGGCGAGTTCATCT
ACAAGGTGAAGCTGCGCGGCACCAACTTCCCCTCCGACGGCCCCGTAATGCAGAAGAAGACCATGGGCTG
GGAGGCCTCCTCCGAGCGGATGTACCCCGAGGACGGCGCCCTGAAGGGCGAGATCAAGCAGAGGCTGAAG
CTGAAGGACGGCGGCCACTACGACGCTGAGGTCAAGACCACCTACAAGGCCAAGAAGCCCGTGCAGCTGC
CCGGCGCCTACAACGTCAACATCAAGTTGGACATCACCTCCCACAACGAGGACTACACCATCGTGGAACA
GTACGAACGCGCCGAGGGCCGCCACTCCACCGGCGGCATGGACGAGCTGTACAAGGGATATCCATCACAC
TGGCGGCCGCTCGAGATGGCTCAAGCTCGTGTTACTGATTATTTTGCACAGAGTAAAAAAGCTGGTGTTT
CTCGATCTTTACGGTCTAAGGGACAAAAGGTGTCCGGGGATGTAGTAGAATCAGCGGTGATCAATAAACC
GAGGAGTTCGAGCAGAGCGTCCGGTTCTTCACGCAAAGCGACGCACAGTGAGATCACCACAGCAGAGCCG
CAGAAACAAACTCAGCTGGAGTTTCTCAAAGTCATCGACGAGGCTTTATCGACGGAGACTGCAGATACCG
TCGCGGATTCGCGTGATGTGAAGATTGAGGGCTTAACGGCGAGTCCCAGGACCCCTAAGCGGAGTTCACC
GGAGTTCGACGTGTGTTCGGTGTTGTTTCCGTCCACAGCCGAGCTGCATAGCAGCGCCAAGAAGCGGCAG
AGACTCAACGCGGGCCACAACTGCAGGAGCTCACCGGAGGAGCGCGCTGGACAGAAAACTGCGAGGAAAA
AACTCTATCTACTGGCAAGCGACGACAAAGTAAAGACCACTGAGCCCTTGGCCAGCAGCAGCCCTCAGGC
ACCTCAACAAACTGCCCGCAAAGAGTAAACCGGTACCTGAGTCATCGATCAGACTACCCAGCTTTCTTGT
ACAAAGTGGCCCCCTCTCCCTCCCCCCCCCCTAACGTTACTGGCCGAAGCCGCTTGGAATAAGGCCGGTG
TGCGTTTGTCTATATGTTATTTTCCACCATATTGCCGTCTTTTGGCAATGTGAGGGCCCGGAAACCTGGC
CCTGTCTTCTTGACGAGCATTCCTAGGGGTCTTTCCCCTCTCGCCAAAGGAATGCAAGGTCTGTTGAATG
TCGTGAAGGAAGCAGTTCCTCTGGAAGCTTCTTGAAGACAAACAACGTCTGTAGCGACCCTTTGCAGGCA
GCGGAACCCCCCACCTGGCGACAGGTGCCTCTGCGGCCAAAAGCCACGTGTATAAGATACACCTGCAAAG
GCGGCACAACCCCAGTGCCACGTTGTGAGTTGGATAGTTGTGGAAAGAGTCAAATGGCTCTCCTCAAGCG
TATTCAACAAGGGGCTGAAGGATGCCCAGAAGGTACCCCATTGTATGGGATCTGATCTGGGGCCTCGGTA
CACATGCTTTACATGTGTTTAGTCGAGGTTAAAAAAACGTCTAGGCCCCCCGAACCACGGGGACGTGGTT
TTCCTTTGAAAAACACGATGATAATATGGCCACAACCATGGACTACAAAGACCATGACGGTGATTATAAA
GATCATGACATCGACTACAAGGATGACGATGACAAAGGATCCACCGGTGAATTCCCGAAGAAGAAAAGAA
AAGTAGGACCCAAGAAGAAACGCAAAGTCGGACCGAAGAAGAAACGAAAAGTCAGATCTGGCGGTGCTGG
TGGTATGGTGTCTAAGGGCGAAGAGCTGATTAAGGAGAACATGCACATGAAGCTGTACATGGAGGGCACC
GTGGACAACCATCACTTCAAGTGCACATCCGAGGGCGAAGGCAAGCCCTACGAGGGCACCCAGACCATGA
GAATCAAGGTGGTCGAGGGCGGCCCTCTCCCCTTCGCCTTCGACATCCTGGCTACTAGCTTCCTCTACGG
CAGCAAGACCTTCATCAACCACACCCAGGGCATCCCCGACTTCTTCAAGCAGTCCTTCCCTGAGGGCTTC
ACATGGGAGAGAGTCACCACATACGAAGACGGGGGCGTGCTGACCGCTACCCAGGACACCAGCCTCCAGG
ACGGCTGCCTCATCTACAACGTCAAGATCAGAGGGGTGAACTTCACATCCAACGGCCCTGTGATGCAGAA
GAAAACACTCGGCTGGGAGGCCTTCACCGAGACGCTGTACCCCGCTGACGGCGGCCTGGAAGGCAGAAAC
GACATGGCCCTGAAGCTCGTGGGCGGGAGCCATCTGATCGCAAACGCCAAGACCACATATAGATCCAAGA
AACCCGCTAAGAACCTCAAGATGCCTGGCGTCTACTATGTGGACTACAGACTGGAAAGAATCAAGGAGGC
CAACAACGAGACCTACGTCGAGCAGCACGAGGTGGCAGTGGCCAGATACTGCGACCTCCCTAGCAAACTG
GGGCACAAGCTCAATGCTAGCGGCTGATATCTATAATGAGGCGCGCCGTCGACACGCGTTAATGATACGT
AGATCCAGACATGATAAGATACATTGATGAGTTTGGACAAACCACAACTAGAATGCAGTGAAAAAAATGC
TTTATTTGTGAAATTTGTGATGCTATTGCTTTATTTGTAACCATTATAAGCTGCAATAAACAAGTTAACA
ACATCTAGACATTCATTTTATGTTTCAGGTTCAGGGGGAGGTGTGGGAGGTTTTTTCCAACTTTATTATA
CATAGTTGATAATTCACTGGCCGTCGTTTTACGGTACCATCGATGATGATCCAGACATGATAAGATACAT
TGATGAGTTTGGACAAACCACAACTAGAATGCAGTGAAAAAAATGCTTTATTTGTGAAATTTGTGATGCT
ATTGCTTTATTTGTAACCATTATAAGCTGCAATAAACAAGTTAACAACAACAATTGCATTCATTTTATGT
TTCAGGTTCAGGGGGAGGTGTGGGAGGTTTTTTAAAGCAAGTAAAACCTCTACAAATGTGGTATGGCTGA
TTATGATCCTCTAGATCAGATCTGCGAAGATACGGCCACGGGTGCTCTTGATCCTGTGGCTGATTTTGGA
CTGTGCTGCTCGCAGCTGCTGATGAATCACATACTTCCTCCATTTTCTTCCACTGATTGACTGTTATAAT
TTCCCTAATTTCCAGGTCAAGGTGCTGTGCATTGTGGTAATAGATGTGACATGACGTCACTTCCAAAGGA
CCAATGAACATGTCTGACCAATTTCATATAATGTGAAAACGATTTTCATAGGCAGAATAAATAACATTTA
AATTAAACTGGGCATCAGCGCAATTCAATTGGTTTGGTAATAGCAAGGGAAAATAGAATGAAGTGATCTC
CAAAAAATAAGTACTTTTTGACTGTAAATAAAATTGTAAGGAGTAAAAAGTACTTTTTTTTCTAAAAAAA
TGTAATTAAGTAAAAGTAAAAGTATTGATTTTTAATTGTACTCAAGTAAAGTAAAAATCCCCAAAAATAA
TACTTAAGTACAGTAATCAAGTAAAATTACTCAAGTACTTTACACCTCTGGTTCTTGACCCCCTACCTTC
AGCAAGCCCAGCAGATCCACTAGTTCTAGAGCGGCCGCCACCGCGGTGGAGCTCCAGCTTTTGTTCCCTT
TAGTGAGGGTTAATTGCGCGCTTGGCGTAATCATGGTCATAGCTGTTTCCTGTGTGAAATTGTTATCCGC
TCACAATTCCACACAACATACGAGCCGGAAGCATAAAGTGTAAAGCCTGGGGTGCCTAATGAGTGAGCTA
ACTCACATTAATTGCGTTGCGCTCACTGCCCGCTTTCCAGTCGGGAAACCTGTCGTGCCAGCTGCATTAA
TGAATCGGCCAACGCGCGGGGAGAGGCGGTTTGCGTATTGGGCGCTCTTCCGCTTCCTCGCTCACTGACT
CGCTGCGCTCGGTCGTTCGGCTGCGGCGAGCGGTATCAGCTCACTCAAAGGCGGTAATACGGTTATCCAC
AGAATCAGGGGATAACGCAGGAAAGAACATGTGAGCAAAAGGCCAGCAAAAGGCCAGGAACCGTAAAAAG
GCCGCGTTGCTGGCGTTTTTCCATAGGCTCCGCCCCCCTGACGAGCATCACAAAAATCGACGCTCAAGTC
AGAGGTGGCGAAACCCGACAGGACTATAAAGATACCAGGCGTTTCCCCCTGGAAGCTCCCTCGTGCGCTC
TCCTGTTCCGACCCTGCCGCTTACCGGATACCTGTCCGCCTTTCTCCCTTCGGGAAGCGTGGCGCTTTCT
CATAGCTCACGCTGTAGGTATCTCAGTTCGGTGTAGGTCGTTCGCTCCAAGCTGGGCTGTGTGCACGAAC
CCCCCGTTCAGCCCGACCGCTGCGCCTTATCCGGTAACTATCGTCTTGAGTCCAACCCGGTAAGACACGA
CTTATCGCCACTGGCAGCAGCCACTGGTAACAGGATTAGCAGAGCGAGGTATGTAGGCGGTGCTACAGAG
TTCTTGAAGTGGTGGCCTAACTACGGCTACACTAGAAGAACAGTATTTGGTATCTGCGCTCTGCTGAAGC
CAGTTACCTTCGGAAAAAGAGTTGGTAGCTCTTGATCCGGCAAACAAACCACCGCTGGTAGCGGTGGTTT
TTTTGTTTGCAAGCAGCAGATTACGCGCAGAAAAAAAGGATCTCAAGAAGATCCTTTGATCTTTTCTACG
GGGTCTGACGCTCAGTGGAACGAAAACTCACGTTAAGGCATTTTGGTCATGAGATTATCAAAAAGGATCT
TCACCTAGATCCTTTTAAATTAAAAATGAAGTTTTAAATCAATCTAAAGTATATATGAGTAAACTTGGTC
TGACAGTTACCAATGCTTAATCAGTGAGGCACCTATCTCAGCGATCTGTCTATTTCGTTCATCCATAGTT
GCCTGACTCCCCGTCGTGTAGATAACTACGATACGGGAGGGCTTACCATCTGGCCCCAGTGCTGCAATGA
TACCGCGAGACCCACGCTCACCGGCTCCAGATTTATCAGCAATAAACCAGCCAGCCGGAAGGGCCGAGCG
CAGAAGTGGTCCTGCAACTTTATCCGCCTCCATCCAGTCTATTAATTGTTGCCGGGAAGCTAGAGTAAGT
AGTTCGCCAGTTAATAGTTTGCGCAACGTTGTTGCCATTGCTACAGGCATCGTGGTGTCACGCTCGTCGT
TTGGTATGGCTTCATTCAGCTCCGGTTCCCAACGATCAAGGCGAGTTACATGATCCCCCATGTTGTGCAA
AAAAGCGGTTAGCTCCTTCGGTCCTCCGATCGTTGTCAGAAGTAAGTTGGCCGCAGTGTTATCACTCATG
GTTATGGCAGCACTGCATAATTCTCTTACTGTCATGCCATCCGTAAGATGCTTTTCTGTGACTGGTGAGT
ACTCAACCAAGTCATTCTGAGAATAGTGTATGCGGCGACCGAGTTGCTCTTGCCCGGCGTCAATACGGGA
TAATACCGCGCCACATAGCAGAACTTTAAAAGTGCTCATCATTGGAAAACGTTCTTCGGGGCGAAAACTC
TCAAGGATCTTACCGCTGTTGAGATCCAGTTCGATGTAACCCACTCGTGCACCCAACTGATCTTCAGCAT
CTTTTACTTTCACCAGCGTTTCTGGGTGAGCAAAAACAGGAAGGCAAAATGCCGCAAAAAAGGGAATAAG
GGCGACACGGAAATGTTGAATACTCATACTCTTCCTTTTTCAATATTATTGAAGCATTTATCAGGGTTAT
TGTCTCATGAGCGGATACATATTTGAATGTATTTAGAAAAATAAACAAATAGGGGTTCCGCGCACATTTC
CCCGAAAAGTG
Features (pLannotate 1.2.2; 26 found; start..end, strand, type, name):
      7..228     -  rep_origin     M13 ori (fragment) (sequence partly withheld): M13 bacteriophage origin of replication; arrow indicates direction of (+) strand synthesis
    228..515     +  CDS            tyr (fragment) (sequence partly withheld): TYRO_ORYLA - Also known as tyro. Experimental evidence at transcript level: Swiss-Prot protein existence level 2. This is a copper-containing oxidase that functions in the formation of pigments such as melanins and other polyphenolic compounds. From Oryzias latipes (Japanese rice fish) (Japanese killifish).
   1097..1117    +  protein_bind   attB4: mutant version of attB; core recombination site for the Gateway® BP reaction BP Clonase™
   3161..3181    +  protein_bind   attB1: mutant version of attB; core recombination site for the Gateway® BP reaction BP Clonase™
   3215..3280    +  CDS            3xFLAG: three tandem FLAG® epitope tags, followed by an enterokinase cleavage site
   3293..4009    +  CDS            mCerulean: mCerulean is a basic (constitutively fluorescent) cyan fluorescent protein published in 2005, derived from Aequorea victoria. It is reported to be a very rapidly-maturing monomer.
   4349..4405    +  CDS            P2A: 2A peptide from porcine teschovirus-1 polyprotein Eukaryotic ribosomes fail to insert a peptide bond between the Gly and Pro residues, yielding separate polypeptides.
   4406..5113    +  CDS            mCherry: mCherry is a basic (constitutively fluorescent) red fluorescent protein published in 2004, derived from Discosoma sp.. It is reported to be a very rapidly-maturing monomer with low acid sensitivity.
   5747..5767    -  protein_bind   attB2: mutant version of attB; core recombination site for the Gateway® BP reaction BP Clonase™
   5769..6355    +  misc_feature   IRES2: internal ribosome entry site (IRES) of the encephalomyocarditis virus (EMCV)
   6359..6423    +  CDS            3xFLAG (fragment): three tandem FLAG® epitope tags, followed by an enterokinase cleavage site
   6533..7243    +  CDS            mTagBFP2: mTagBFP2 is a basic (constitutively fluorescent) blue fluorescent protein published in 2011, derived from Entacmaea quadricolor. It is reported to be a very rapidly-maturing monomer with very low acid sensitivity.
   7300..7434    -  polyA_signal   SV40 poly(A) signal: SV40 polyadenylation signal
   7496..7516    -  protein_bind   attB3: mutant version of attB; core recombination site for the Gateway® BP reaction BP Clonase™
   7520..7540    +  CDS            lacZα (fragment): LacZα fragment of β-galactosidase; lacZ fragment
   7556..7690    -  polyA_signal   SV40 poly(A) signal: SV40 polyadenylation signal
   7713..7796    -  CDS            large T antigen (fragment): large T antigen from SV40 (simian virus 40)
   8362..8402    -  misc_feature   MCS (fragment): pBluescript multiple cloning site
   8415..8433    -  promoter       T3 promoter: promoter for bacteriophage T3 RNA polymerase
   8478..8494    -  protein_bind   lac operator: The lac repressor binds to the lac operator to inhibit transcription in E. coli. This inhibition can be relieved by adding lactose or isopropyl-β-D-thiogalactopyranoside (IPTG). lac repressor encoded by lacI
   8502..8532    -  promoter       lac promoter: promoter for the E. coli lac operon
   8547..8568    -  protein_bind   CAP binding site: CAP binding activates transcription in the presence of cAMP. E. coli catabolite activator protein
   8581..8673    -  CDS            lacI (fragment): lac repressor; lacI; The lac repressor binds to the lac operator to inhibit transcription in E. coli. This inhibition can be relieved by adding lactose or isopropyl-β-D-thiogalactopyranoside (IPTG).
   8856..9444    -  rep_origin     ori: high-copy-number ColE1/pMB1/pBR322/pUC origin of replication
   9615..10475   -  CDS            AmpR: β-lactamase; bla; confers resistance to ampicillin, carbenicillin, and related antibiotics
  10476..10580   -  promoter       AmpR promoter: bla
