[The description below was written by a language model from this plasmid's Addgene catalogue record and pLannotate feature annotations shown in this document.]
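Description:
pTol2-Fli1-zFUCCI-IRES-mTagBFP2 (JDW 1517) is a 10.6 kb zebrafish expression plasmid assembled by multisite Gateway cloning into the pDEST-Tol2-pA destination backbone. It is a Tol2 transposon vector, so the expression cassette is meant to be integrated into the fish genome by Tol2 transposase. The feature table does not label the Tol2 arms explicitly. The short medaka tyrosinase fragment annotated near one end probably reflects Tol2-flanking sequence, since Tol2 was originally found in that locus. In E. coli the plasmid replicates from a high-copy ColE1/pUC origin and is selected with ampicillin through AmpR. pBluescript-derived remnants are also present, including a partial M13 origin, lac promoter/operator, T3 promoter and an MCS fragment.

The attB4, attB1, attB2 and attB3 sites mark the three recombined entry modules. The roughly 2 kb unannotated interval between attB4 and attB1 corresponds to the position of the fli promoter named in the record, which the depositor describes as directing expression in all blood vessels. The middle module holds the zebrafish FUCCI cell-cycle reporter. It encodes 3xFLAG-tagged mCerulean fused to zGeminin, a P2A peptide, and mCherry fused to zCdt1, so one transcript yields two separate proteins. In FUCCI systems, the Geminin and Cdt1 degron fusions accumulate in opposite cell-cycle phases, generally S/G2/M versus G1. The 3' module supplies an EMCV IRES that drives independent translation of a FLAG-tagged, nuclear-localised mTagBFP2, which marks expressing cells regardless of cycle phase. It is followed by an SV40 polyadenylation signal, and the backbone contributes a second one. The construct is intended for visualising cell-cycle state in zebrafish vascular endothelium.
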