Addgene plasmid #242602: pTol2-Fli1-zFUCCI-IRES-mTagBFP2 (JDW 1517)
Purpose: A Tol2 expression vector containing the fli promoter driving FUCCI to label cell cycle in all blood vessels followed by an IRES-mTagBFP2.
Depositing lab: Joshua Wythe. Depositing organization: University of Virginia. Publication: MultiSite Assembly of Gateway Induced Clones (MAGIC): a flexible cloning toolbox for use in vertebrate model systems. Gillespie WB 3rd, Zhang Y, Ruiz OE, Cerda J 3rd, Ortiz-Guzman J, Sherman M, Turner WD, Largoza G, Mosser LE, Fujimoto E, Chien CB, Kwan KM, Arenkiel BR, Devine WP, Wythe JD. Development. 2025 Nov 15;152(22):dev204308. doi: 10.1242/dev.204308. Epub 2025 Nov 13. PubMed 41230856.
Backbone
  Vector backbone: pDEST-Tol2-pA
  Vector type: Zebrafish Expression
Growth in bacteria
  Bacterial resistance: Ampicillin, 100 μg/mL
  Growth temperature: 37°C
  Growth strain: DH5alpha
  Copy number: High Copy
Gene/Insert
  Gene/Insert name: mCerulean-zGem-P2A-mCherry-zCdt1, nls-mTagBFP2
  Species: Synthetic
  Promoter: fli promoter
  Cloning method: Gateway Cloning
Terms and licenses: Academic/Nonprofit Terms; Industry Terms: Not Available to Industry
Depositor comments: Please visit https://doi.org/10.1101/2024.07.13.603267 for bioRxiv preprint.
How to cite: pTol2-Fli1-zFUCCI-IRES-mTagBFP2 (JDW 1517) was a gift from Joshua Wythe (Addgene plasmid # 242602 ; http://n2t.net/addgene:242602 ; RRID:Addgene_242602)
